Addgene plasmid #127463: pBORF-DBD
Purpose: (Empty Backbone) ORF filtering plasmid (lambda cI associated plasmid for pAVA)
Depositing lab: Joel Malek. Depositing organization: Weill Cornell Medical College, Qatar. Publication: High-resolution protein-protein interaction mapping using all-versus-all sequencing (AVA-Seq). Andrews SS, Schaefer-Ramadan S, Al-Thani NM, Ahmed I, Mohamoud YA, Malek JA. J Biol Chem. 2019 Jul 26;294(30):11549-11558. doi: 10.1074/jbc.RA119.008792. Epub 2019 Jun 10. PubMed 31182485.
Backbone
  Vector backbone: pBluescript II SK(+)
  Backbone manufacturer: Stratagene #212205
  Modifications to backbone: Replaced AmpR with KanR then inserted b-lactamase leader sequence and AmpR in MCS
  Vector type: Bacterial Expression
  Selectable markers: Ampicillin
Growth in bacteria
  Bacterial resistance: Kanamycin, 50 μg/mL
  Growth temperature: 37°C
  Growth strain: DH5alpha
  Copy number: Unknown
Terms and licenses: Academic/Nonprofit Terms; Industry Terms: Not Available to Industry
How to cite: pBORF-DBD was a gift from Joel Malek (Addgene plasmid # 127463 ; http://n2t.net/addgene:127463 ; RRID:Addgene_127463)
