[The description below was written by a language model from this plasmid's Addgene catalogue record and pLannotate feature annotations shown in this document.]
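Description:
pBORF-DBD is an empty bacterial backbone built for open-reading-frame (ORF) filtering, derived from pBluescript II SK(+) and designated as the lambda cI-associated filtering plasmid that feeds into the pAVA vector of the all-versus-all sequencing (AVA-Seq) protein-protein interaction mapping method. It replicates in E. coli from a high-copy ColE1/pUC-type origin and also retains the f1 phage origin. The original ampicillin resistance gene of pBluescript was replaced with a Tn5 aminoglycoside phosphotransferase (NeoR/KanR), which sits directly downstream of the AmpR (bla) promoter, so the plasmid itself is maintained on kanamycin.

The functional cassette lies in the former multiple cloning site, downstream of the lac promoter and operator (with CAP binding site) and bracketed by the T3 and T7 promoters. It consists of a short β-lactamase fragment, corresponding to the leader sequence noted in the record, followed after a small gap by the mature β-lactamase coding region lacking its signal sequence. The gap between the two presumably serves as the cloning position, though the record does not name the sites used. In this kind of design, a DNA fragment inserted between leader and mature enzyme restores ampicillin resistance only if it reads through in frame without stop codons, because β-lactamase must be translated and exported to the periplasm to protect the cell. Ampicillin is therefore listed as a selectable marker for the filtering step rather than for plasmid maintenance. Fragments of lacZα and lacI remaining in the sequence are leftovers of the pBluescript backbone. The record supports its use for enriching in-frame fragment libraries before transfer into the DNA-binding-domain (lambda cI) side of the two-hybrid-style interaction screen.
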