Features (pLannotate 1.2.2; 14 found; start..end, strand, type, name):
      7..37      +  promoter       lac promoter: promoter for the E. coli lac operon
     45..61      +  protein_bind   lac operator: The lac repressor binds to the lac operator to inhibit transcription in E. coli. This inhibition can be relieved by adding lactose or isopropyl-β-D-thiogalactopyranoside (IPTG). lac repressor encoded by lacI
    106..124     +  promoter       T3 promoter: promoter for bacteriophage T3 RNA polymerase
    137..229     +  misc_feature   MCS (fragment): pBluescript multiple cloning site
    231..296     +  CDS            AmpR (fragment): β-lactamase; bla; confers resistance to ampicillin, carbenicillin, and related antibiotics
    344..1133    +  CDS            bla(M) (fragment): β-lactamase lacking the signal sequence; bla(M); allows cytosolic expression of β-lactamase
   1155..1173    -  promoter       T7 promoter: promoter for bacteriophage T7 RNA polymerase
   1181..1336    +  CDS            lacZα (fragment): LacZα fragment of β-galactosidase; lacZ fragment
   1341..1769    +  rep_origin     f1 ori (sequence partly withheld): f1 bacteriophage origin of replication; arrow indicates direction of (+) strand synthesis
   1822..1926    +  promoter       AmpR promoter: bla
   1927..2721    +  CDS            NeoR/KanR: aminoglycoside phosphotransferase from Tn5; aph(3')-II (or nptII); confers resistance to neomycin, kanamycin, and G418 (Geneticin®)
   2892..3480    +  rep_origin     ori: high-copy-number ColE1/pMB1/pBR322/pUC origin of replication
   3663..3755    +  CDS            lacI (fragment): lac repressor; lacI; The lac repressor binds to the lac operator to inhibit transcription in E. coli. This inhibition can be relieved by adding lactose or isopropyl-β-D-thiogalactopyranoside (IPTG).
   3768..3789    +  protein_bind   CAP binding site: CAP binding activates transcription in the presence of cAMP. E. coli catabolite activator protein
>Addgene plasmid #127463 | pBORF-DBD | addgene full sequence | sequence record 262910 | Addgene NGS Result
CCAGGCTTTACACTTTATGCTTCCGGCTCGTATGTTGTGTGGAATTGTGAGCGGATAACAATTTCACACA
GGAAACAGCTATGACCATGATTACGCCAAGCGCGCAATTAACCCTCACTAAAGGGAACGCGATCGCGAGC
TCCACCGCGGTGGCGGCCGCTCTAGAACTAGTGGATCCCCCGGGCTGCAGGAATTCGATATCAAGCTTAT
CGATACCGTCGACCTCGAGTAGTATTCAACATTTCCGTGTCGCCCTTATTCCCTTTTTTGCGGCATTTTG
CCTTCCTGTTTTTGCTGCATCAAGCGGTCCACAAGGGTGGTGTCGCACTCACAGGAGAGTTGCACCCAGA
AACGCTGGTGAAAGTAAAAGATGCTGAAGATCAGTTGGGTGCACGAGTGGGTTACATCGAACTGGATCTC
AACAGCGGTAAGATCCTTGAGAGTTTTCGCCCCGAAGAACGTTTTCCAATGATGAGCACTTTTAAAGTTC
TGCTATGTGGCGCGGTATTATCCCGTATTGACGCCGGGCAAGAGCAACTCGGTCGCCGCATACACTATTC
TCAGAATGACTTGGTTGAGTACTCACCAGTCACAGAAAAGCATCTTACGGATGGCATGACAGTAAGAGAA
TTATGCAGTGCTGCCATAACCATGAGTGATAACACTGCGGCCAACTTACTTCTGACAACGATCGGAGGAC
CGAAGGAGCTAACCGCTTTTTTGCACAACATGGGGGATCATGTAACTCGCCTTGATCGTTGGGAACCGGA
GCTGAATGAAGCCATACCAAACGACGAGCGTGACACCACGATGCCTGTAGCAATGGCAACAACGTTGCGC
AAACTATTAACTGGCGAACTACTTACTCTAGCTTCCCGGCAACAATTAATAGACTGGATGGAGGCGGATA
AAGTTGCAGGACCACTTCTGCGCTCGGCCCTTCCGGCTGGCTGGTTTATTGCTGATAAATCTGGAGCCGG
TGAGCGTGGGTCTCGCGGTATCATTGCAGCACTGGGGCCAGATGGTAAGCCCTCCCGTATCGTAGTTATC
TACACGACGGGGAGTCAGGCAACTATGGATGAACGAAATAGACAGATCGCTGAGATAGGTGCCTCACTGA
TTAAGCATTGGTAAAAGCTTGGTACCCAATTCGCCCTATAGTGAGTCGTATTACGCGCGCTCACTGGCCG
TCGTTTTACAACGTCGTGACTGGGAAAACCCTGGCGTTACCCAACTTAATCGCCTTGCAGCACATCCCCC
TTTCGCCAGCTGGCGTAATAGCGAAGAGGCCCGCACCGATCGCCCTTCCCAACAGTTGCGCAGCCTGAAT
GGCGAATGGG
[124 nt withheld, positions 1341-1464]
C
[91 nt withheld, positions 1466-1556]
A
[49 nt withheld, positions 1558-1606]
CCTTTGACGTTGGAGTCCACGTTCTTT
[37 nt withheld, positions 1634-1670]
ACCCTATCTCGGTCTATTCTTTTGATTTATAAGGGATTTTGCCGATTTCGGCCTATTGGTTAAAAAATGA
GCTGATTTAACAAAAATTTAACGCGAATTTTAACAAAATATTAACGCTTACAATTTAGGTGGCACTTTTC
GGGGAAATGTGCGCGGAACCCCTATTTGTTTATTTTTCTAAATACATTCAAATATGTATCCGCTCATGAG
ACAATAACCCTGATAAATGCTTCAATAATATTGAAAAAGGAAGAGTATGATTGAACAAGATGGATTGCAC
GCAGGTTCTCCGGCCGCTTGGGTGGAGAGGCTATTCGGCTATGACTGGGCACAACAGACAATCGGCTGCT
CTGATGCCGCCGTGTTCCGGCTGTCAGCGCAGGGGCGCCCGGTTCTTTTTGTCAAGACCGACCTGTCCGG
TGCCCTGAATGAACTGCAAGACGAGGCAGCGCGGCTATCGTGGCTGGCCACGACGGGCGTTCCTTGCGCA
GCTGTGCTCGACGTTGTCACTGAAGCGGGAAGGGACTGGCTGCTATTGGGCGAAGTGCCGGGGCAGGATC
TCCTGTCATCTCACCTTGCTCCTGCCGAGAAAGTATCCATCATGGCTGATGCAATGCGGCGGCTGCATAC
TCTTGATCCGGCTACCTGCCCATTCGACCACCAAGCGAAACATCGCATCGAGCGAGCACGTACTCGGATG
GAAGCCGGTCTTGTCGATCAGGATGATCTGGACGAAGAGCATCAGGGGCTCGCGCCAGCCGAACTGTTCG
CCAGGCTCAAGGCGAGCATGCCCGACGGCGAGGATCTCGTCGTGACCCATGGCGATGCCTGCTTGCCGAA
TATCATGGTGGAAAATGGCCGCTTTTCTGGATTCATCGACTGTGGCCGGCTGGGTGTGGCGGACCGCTAT
CAGGACATAGCGTTGGCTACCCGTGATATTGCTGAAGAGCTTGGCGGCGAATGGGCTGACCGCTTCCTCG
TGCTTTACGGTATCGCCGCTCCCGATTCGCAGCGCATCGCCTTCTATCGCCTTCTTGACGAGTTCTTCTG
ACTGTCAGACCAAGTTTACTCATATATACTTTAGATTGATTTAAAACTTCATTTTTAATTTAAAAGGATC
TAGGTGAAGATCCTTTTTGATAATCTCATGACCAAAATCCCTTAACGTGAGTTTTCGTTCCACTGAGCGT
CAGACCCCGTAGAAAAGATCAAAGGATCTTCTTGAGATCCTTTTTTTCTGCGCGTAATCTGCTGCTTGCA
AACAAAAAAACCACCGCTACCAGCGGTGGTTTGTTTGCCGGATCAAGAGCTACCAACTCTTTTTCCGAAG
GTAACTGGCTTCAGCAGAGCGCAGATACCAAATACTGTTCTTCTAGTGTAGCCGTAGTTAGGCCACCACT
TCAAGAACTCTGTAGCACCGCCTACATACCTCGCTCTGCTAATCCTGTTACCAGTGGCTGCTGCCAGTGG
CGATAAGTCGTGTCTTACCGGGTTGGACTCAAGACGATAGTTACCGGATAAGGCGCAGCGGTCGGGCTGA
ACGGGGGGTTCGTGCACACAGCCCAGCTTGGAGCGAACGACCTACACCGAACTGAGATACCTACAGCGTG
AGCTATGAGAAAGCGCCACGCTTCCCGAAGGGAGAAAGGCGGACAGGTATCCGGTAAGCGGCAGGGTCGG
AACAGGAGAGCGCACGAGGGAGCTTCCAGGGGGAAACGCCTGGTATCTTTATAGTCCTGTCGGGTTTCGC
CACCTCTGACTTGAGCGTCGATTTTTGTGATGCTCGTCAGGGGGGCGGAGCCTATGGAAAAACGCCAGCA
ACGCGGCCTTTTTACGGTTCCTGGCCTTTTGCTGGCCTTTTGCTCACATGTTCTTTCCTGCGTTATCCAC
TGATTCTGTGGATAACCGTATTACCGCCTTTGAGTGAGCTGATACCGCTCGCCGCAGCCGAACGACCGAG
CGCAGCGAGTCAGTGAGCGAGGAAGCGGAAGAGCGCCCAATACGCAAACCGCCTCTCCCCGCGCGTTGGC
CGATTCATTAATGCAGCTGGCACGACAGGTTTCCCGACTGGAAAGCGGGCAGTGAGCGCAACGCAATTAA
TGTGAGTTAGCTCACTCATTAGGCACC
